>Addgene plasmid #99076 | pRRG199-bmp4 | addgene full sequence | sequence record 191874 | Addgene NGS Result
AGGATCTTCTTGAGATCCTTTTTTTCTGCGCGTAATCTGCTGCTTGCAAACAAAAAAACCACCGCTACCA
GCGGTGGTTTGTTTGCCGGATCAAGAGCTACCAACTCTTTTTCCGAAGGTAACTGGCTTCAGCAGAGCGC
AGATACCAAATACTGTTCTTCTAGTGTAGCCGTAGTTAGGCCACCACTTCAAGAACTCTGTAGCACCGCC
TACATACCTCGCTCTGCTAATCCTGTTACCAGTGGCTGCTGCCAGTGGCGATAAGTCGTGTCTTACCGGG
TTGGACTCAAGACGATAGTTACCGGATAAGGCGCAGCGGTCGGGCTGAACGGGGGGTTCGTGCACACAGC
CCAGCTTGGAGCGAACGACCTACACCGAACTGAGATACCTACAGCGTGAGCTATGAGAAAGCGCCACGCT
TCCCGAAGGGAGAAAGGCGGACAGGTATCCGGTAAGCGGCAGGGTCGGAACAGGAGAGCGCACGAGGGAG
CTTCCAGGGGGAAACGCCTGGTATCTTTATAGTCCTGTCGGGTTTCGCCACCTCTGACTTGAGCGTCGAT
TTTTGTGATGCTCGTCAGGGGGGCGGAGCCTATGGAAAAACGCCAGCAACGCGGCCTTTTTACGGTTCCT
GGCCTTTTGCTGGCCTTTTGCTCACATGTTCTTTCCTGCGTTATCCCCTGATTCTGTGGATAACCGTATT
ACCGCCTTTGAGTGAGCTGATACCGCTCGCCGCAGCCGAACGACCGAGCGCAGCGAGTCAGTGAGCGAGG
AAGCACGCGTCAAAAAACCCCTCAAGACCCGTTTAGAGGCCCCAAGGGGTTATGCTAGGCGCGCCGGATC
CTAATACGACTCACTATAGGGAGATTTAGGTGACACTATAGAAGTGACCTTCGGATTTTGGAGGAATAGG
TCATCTCACACAAGTACCGATTTGAAATTTCTTATACAAAAAATGAATCAACTTTATTTATACTATGCAA
ATATCGTTACATTTTATGGTAATAAAGCTCCTTTGTCTACATATAACCAAGAGGAATCTACAATTCCTAA
AGATGAAAATATTCGTTTAAAGAGAGTTAAACGTGATAAAACTGATTATATTCAAAGTTTGGAAGATGAC
TGTCAAAGATATTCTTTAATTGTTACCTTCAAAGAAGTAGGATGGAGTAAATGGATCATAGCCCCTCAGA
ATTACAATGCGTATTATTGCAAAGGTAACTGTCCTTACCCGTTATCAGATAATTTTAATGCCACAAACCA
TGCAATTATTCAATTATTAATTCATGGTCTAAAAGACATTTCTATTCCAAAACCGTGCTGTGTGCCCTAC
AATTTACGCCCAGAAAGGTCTCCCTTTAGTGAGGGTTAATTCTCCCTATAGTGAGTCGTATTAGGATCCG
GCGCGCCTAGCATAACCCCTTGGGGCCTCTAAACGGGTCTTGAGGGGTTTTTTGACGCGTCGATTTCGGC
CTATTGGTTAAAAAATGAGCTGATTTAACAAAAATTTAACGCGAATTTTAACAAAATTCAGGGCGCAAGG
GCTGCTAAAGGAAGCGGAACACGTAGAAAGCCAGTCCGCAGAAACGGTGCTGACCCCGGATGAATGTCAG
CTACTGGGCTATCTGGACAAGGGAAAACGCAAGCGCAAAGAGAAAGCAGGTAGCTTGCAGTGGGCTTACA
TGGCGATAGCTAGACTGGGCGGTTTTATGGACAGCAAGCGAACCGGAATTGCCAGCTGGGGCGCCCTCTG
GTAAGGTTGGGAAGCCCTGCAAAGTAAACTGGATGGCTTTCTTGCCGCCAATGATCTGATGGCGCAGGGG
ATCAAGATCTGATCAAGAGACAGGATGAGGATCGTTTCGCATGATTGAACAAGATGGATTGCACGCAGGT
TCTCCGGCCGCTTGGGTGGAGAGGCTATTCGGCTATGACTGGGCACAACAGACAATCGGCTGCTCTGATG
CCGCCGTGTTCCGGCTGTCAGCGCAGGGGCGCCCGGTTCTTTTTGTCAAGACCGACCTGTCCGGTGCCCT
GAATGAACTGCAGGACGAGGCAGCGCGGCTATCGTGGCTGGCCACGACGGGCGTTCCTTGCGCAGCTGTG
CTCGACGTTGTCACTGAAGCGGGAAGGGACTGGCTGCTATTGGGCGAAGTGCCGGGGCAGGATCTCCTGT
CATCCCACCTTGCTCCTGCCGAGAAAGTATCCATCATGGCTGATGCAATGCGGCGGCTGCATACGCTTGA
TCCGGCTACCTGCCCATTCGACCACCAAGCGAAACATCGCATCGAGCGAGCACGTACTCGGATGGAAGCC
GGTCTTGTCGATCAGGATGATCTGGACGAAGAGCATCAGGGGCTCGCGCCAGCCGAACTGTTCGCCAGGC
TCAAGGCGCGCATGCCCGACGGCGAGGATCTCGTCGTGACCCATGGCGATGCCTGCTTGCCGAATATCAT
GGTGGAAAATGGCCGCTTTTCTGGATTCATCGACTGTGGCCGGCTGGGTGTGGCGGACCGCTATCAGGAC
ATAGCGTTGGCTACCCGTGATATTGCTGAAGAGCTTGGCGGCGAATGGGCTGACCGCTTCCTCGTGCTTT
ACGGTATCGCCGCTCCCGATTCGCAGCGCATCGCCTTCTATCGCCTTCTTGACGAGTTCTTCTGAATTGA
AAAAGGAAGAGTATGAGTATTCAACATTTCCGTGTCGCCCTTATTCCCTTTTTTGCGGCATTTTGCCTTC
CTGTTTTTGCTCACCCAGAAACGCTGGTGAAAGTAAAAGATGCTGAAGATCAGTTGGGTGCACGAGTGGG
TTACATCGAACTGGATCTCAACAGCGGTAAGATCCTTGAGAGTTTTCGCCCCGAAGAACGTTTTCCAATG
ATGAGCACTTTTAAAGTTCTGCTATGTGGCGCGGTATTATCCCGTATTGACGCCGGGCAAGAGCAACTCG
GTCGCCGCATACACTATTCTCAGAATGACTTGGTTGAGTACTCACCAGTCACAGAAAAGCATCTTACGGA
TGGCATGACAGTAAGAGAATTATGCAGTGCTGCCATAACCATGAGTGATAACACTGCGGCCAACTTACTT
CTGACAACGATCGGAGGACCGAAGGAGCTAACCGCTTTTTTGCACAACATGGGGGATCATGTAACTCGCC
TTGATCGTTGGGAACCGGAGCTGAATGAAGCCATACCAAACGACGAGCGTGACACCACGATGCCTGTAGC
AATGGCAACAACGTTGCGCAAACTATTAACTGGCGAACTACTTACTCTAGCTTCCCGGCAACAATTAATA
GACTGGATGGAGGCGGATAAAGTTGCAGGACCACTTCTGCGCTCGGCCCTTCCGGCTGGCTGGTTTATTG
CTGATAAATCTGGAGCCGGTGAGCGTGGGTCTCGCGGTATCATTGCAGCACTGGGGCCAGATGGTAAGCC
CTCCCGTATCGTAGTTATCTACACGACGGGGAGCCAGGCAACTATGGATGAACGAAATAGACAGATCGCT
GAGATAGGTGCCTCACTGATTAAGCATTGGTAACTGTCAGACCAAGTTTACTCATATATACTTTAGATTG
ATTTAAAACTTCATTTTTAATTTAAAAGGATCTAGGTGAAGATCCTTTTTGATAATCTCATGACCAAAAT
CCCTTAACGTGAGTTTTCGTTCCACTGAGCGTCAGACCCCGTAGAAAAGATCAA
Features (pLannotate 1.2.2; 13 found; start..end, strand, type, name):
     10..598     +  rep_origin     ori: high-copy-number ColE1/pMB1/pBR322/pUC origin of replication
    781..828     -  terminator     T7 terminator: transcription terminator for bacteriophage T7 RNA polymerase
    842..860     +  promoter       T7 promoter: promoter for bacteriophage T7 RNA polymerase
    864..882     +  promoter       SP6 promoter: promoter for bacteriophage SP6 RNA polymerase
   1121..1336    +  CDS            bmp4 (fragment): BMP4_XENLA - Also known as dvr-4. Experimental evidence at protein level: Swiss-Prot protein existence level 1. Posterior-ventralizing factor in Xenopus mesoderm induction. Induces posteroventral mesoderm and counteracts dorsalizing signals such as activin. From Xenopus laevis (African clawed frog).
   1353..1371    -  promoter       T3 promoter: promoter for bacteriophage T3 RNA polymerase
   1375..1393    -  promoter       T7 promoter: promoter for bacteriophage T7 RNA polymerase
   1407..1454    +  terminator     T7 terminator: transcription terminator for bacteriophage T7 RNA polymerase
   1461..1527    +  rep_origin     M13 ori (fragment): M13 bacteriophage origin of replication; arrow indicates direction of (+) strand synthesis
   1530..1829    +  CDS            tnpA (fragment): TN5P_ECOLX - Also known as tnp. Experimental evidence at protein level: Swiss-Prot protein existence level 1. Mediates transposition of transposon Tn5 by a 'cut and paste' mechanism. First, the monomeric transposase binds the 19 bp inverted DNA repeats flanking the transposon. Then, dimerization of the DNA- bound transposase creates a synaptic DNA complex. After nicking of the first DNA strand, excision of the transposon proceeds through a series of intermediates. The transposase then mediates the insertion of the transposon at a new site by strand transfer. The activity of the wild- type tran
   1861..2652    +  CDS            neo: KKA2_KLEPN - Also known as kan, nptII. Experimental evidence at protein level: Swiss-Prot protein existence level 1. Resistance to kanamycin, neomycin, paromomycin, ribostamycin, butirosin and gentamicin B. From Klebsiella pneumoniae.
   2656..2672    +  promoter       AmpR promoter (fragment): bla
   2673..3533    +  CDS            AmpR: β-lactamase; bla; confers resistance to ampicillin, carbenicillin, and related antibiotics
