[The description below was written by a language model from this plasmid's Addgene catalogue record and pLannotate feature annotations shown in this document.]
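Description:
pRRG199-bmp4 is a small bacterial plasmid built on pJC53.2, a T/A cloning vector designed for in vitro production of double-stranded RNA and of sense or antisense riboprobes. It carries a 452 bp fragment of the Schmidtea mediterranea Bmp4 (bmp) gene, inserted at Eam1105I-generated T-overhang sites that were destroyed in the cloning. The sequenced record is about 3.7 kb, consistent with the stated backbone plus insert. The plasmid is maintained at high copy in E. coli through a ColE1/pUC-type origin and is selected with both ampicillin (β-lactamase) and kanamycin (neo/nptII). The automated annotation also reports short M13 origin and Tn5 transposase fragments, which appear to be backbone remnants next to the kanamycin cassette rather than functional elements.

The working part of the construct is the nested arrangement of phage promoters around the insert. On one side sit a T7 promoter followed by an SP6 promoter, and on the other a T3 promoter backed by a second T7 promoter. All of them point inward, and T7 terminators lie outside each T7 promoter. Transcription with T7 polymerase alone therefore reads both strands and yields complementary RNAs that anneal into dsRNA for RNA interference. SP6 or T3 polymerase transcribes only one strand, giving strand-specific probes for in situ hybridization. The record does not say which of these two gives the antisense strand. The annotation tool labels part of the insert as a Xenopus BMP4 fragment, which reflects protein homology in the conserved region rather than the actual source, as the catalogue entry gives the species as planarian. The plasmid is used for bmp knockdown and expression analysis in planarians, and its associated publication concerns head regeneration.
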