Addgene plasmid #99076: pRRG199-bmp4
Purpose: dsRNA and riboprobe synthesis for Schmidtea mediterranea Bmp4 (also known as bmp)
Depositing lab: Phillip Newmark. Depositing organization: University of Illinois at Urbana-Champaign. Publication: Follistatin antagonizes activin signaling and acts with notum to direct planarian head regeneration. Roberts-Galbraith RH, Newmark PA. Proc Natl Acad Sci U S A. 2013 Jan 22;110(4):1363-8. doi: 10.1073/pnas.1214053110. Epub 2013 Jan 7. PubMed 23297191.
Backbone
  Vector backbone: pJC53.2
  Backbone manufacturer: Phillip Newmark (Addgene plasmid # 26536)
  Backbone size w/o insert (bp): 3240
  Vector type: T/A Cloning Vector for dsRNA generation and the generation of sense and anti-sense probes
Growth in bacteria
  Bacterial resistance: Ampicillin and Kanamycin, 100 & 50 μg/mL
  Growth temperature: 37°C
  Growth strain: DH5alpha
  Copy number: High Copy
Gene/Insert
  Gene/Insert name: Bmp4 (also known as bmp) in situ probe (alt names: EF633689.1 (Genbank); dd_Smed_v6_17402_0_1)
  Species: Schmidtea mediterranea
  Insert size (bp): 452
  Cloning method: Restriction Enzyme; 5′ cloning site Eam1105I (destroyed during cloning); 3′ cloning site Eam1105I (destroyed during cloning)
  Sequencing primers: 5′ Sp6; 3′ T3
Terms and licenses: Academic/Nonprofit Terms; Industry Terms: Not Available to Industry
Depositor comments: Cloning primers: F-CGGATTTTGGAGGAATAGGTC, R-TCTGGGCGTAAATTGTAGGG
How to cite: pRRG199-bmp4 was a gift from Phillip Newmark (Addgene plasmid # 99076 ; http://n2t.net/addgene:99076 ; RRID:Addgene_99076)
